Addgene plasmid #63794: pGS1522
Purpose: Vector to create a cassette for homologous recombination in S. cerevisiae; adds a C-terminal eVenus Twin-Strep tag followed by URA3 selection marker
Depositing lab: Monika Golas & Bjoern Sander. Depositing organization: Aarhus University. Publication: Strep-tag II and Twin-Strep Based Cassettes for Protein Tagging by Homologous Recombination and Characterization of Endogenous Macromolecular Assemblies in Saccharomyces cerevisiae. Rai J, Pemmasani JK, Voronovsky A, Jensen IS, Manavalan A, Nyengaard JR, Golas MM, Sander B. Mol Biotechnol. 2014 Jun 27. 10.1007/s12033-014-9778-5 PubMed 24969434.
Backbone
  Vector backbone: pGS1222
  Backbone size w/o insert (bp): 5000
  Total vector size (bp): 5000
  Vector type: E. coli cloning vector
  Selectable markers: URA3
Growth in bacteria
  Bacterial resistance: Ampicillin, 100 μg/mL
  Growth temperature: 37°C
  Growth strain: DH5alpha
  Copy number: High Copy
Gene/Insert
  Gene/Insert name: eVenus-Twin-Strep tag followed by URA3
  Species: Synthetic
  Promoter: none
  Tag / fusion protein: eVenus-Twin-Strep (C terminal on backbone)
  Cloning method: Restriction Enzyme; 5′ cloning site SalI (not destroyed); 3′ cloning site BsrGI/Bsp1407I (not destroyed)
  Sequencing primers: 5′ CTGGCTTAACTATGCGGCATCAG; 3′ gcaacctgacctacaggaaagag
Resource information
  A portion of this plasmid was derived from a plasmid made by: Mark A. Sheff and Kurt S. Thorn
Terms and licenses: Academic/Nonprofit Terms; Industry Terms: Not Available to Industry
Depositor comments: The sequence of the eVenus gene has been optimized for S. cerevisiae and generated by gene synthesis. The Twin-Strep tag sequence is adapted from the sequence of commercial Twin-Strep tag plasmids offered by IBA, Goettingen, Germany.
How to cite: pGS1522 was a gift from Monika Golas & Bjoern Sander (Addgene plasmid # 63794 ; http://n2t.net/addgene:63794 ; RRID:Addgene_63794)
