[The description below was written by a language model from this plasmid's Addgene catalogue record and pLannotate feature annotations shown in this document.]
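Description:
pGS1522 is a roughly 5 kb E. coli cloning vector, built on the pGS1222 backbone, that serves as a PCR template for C-terminal tagging of endogenous genes in Saccharomyces cerevisiae by homologous recombination. It is maintained in bacteria through a high-copy ColE1/pUC-type origin and an ampicillin resistance gene (β-lactamase with its own promoter). It has no yeast replication origin, consistent with its role as a source of an integrating cassette rather than an episomal yeast plasmid. The feature table also picks up short fragments of lacI, rop and bom, which appear to be backbone remnants, and SP6 and T7 promoters that flank the cassette region.

The payload is a promoterless tagging module followed by a selectable marker. The module begins with an eVenus yellow fluorescent protein coding sequence, which the depositor describes as codon-optimised for S. cerevisiae and made by gene synthesis. This is fused to a Twin-Strep tag (two Strep-tag II units joined by a linker, for high-affinity binding to Strep-Tactin) and ends with the S. cerevisiae ADH1 terminator. The annotation matches only part of the Twin-Strep sequence, probably because the tag was adapted from a commercial version. Downstream, URA3 is flanked by the Ashbya gossypii TEF promoter and terminator and allows selection for uracil prototrophy in ura3 yeast. Because the tag lacks its own promoter, it is expressed only once integrated in frame at the 3′ end of a target gene, so the fusion is driven by that gene's native promoter. Such cassettes are typically amplified with primers carrying homology arms to the target locus. The resulting strains support both fluorescence localisation and Strep-Tactin affinity purification of endogenous protein assemblies. The deposited full sequence is noted as only partially verified by sequencing.
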