Features (pLannotate 1.2.2; 14 found; start..end, strand, type, name):
     62..80      -  promoter       T7 promoter: promoter for bacteriophage T7 RNA polymerase
    102..155     -  CDS            lacI (fragment): lac repressor; lacI; The lac repressor binds to the lac operator to inhibit transcription in E. coli. This inhibition can be relieved by adding lactose or isopropyl-β-D-thiogalactopyranoside (IPTG).
    338..926     -  rep_origin     ori: high-copy-number ColE1/pMB1/pBR322/pUC origin of replication
   1097..1957    -  CDS            AmpR: β-lactamase; bla; confers resistance to ampicillin, carbenicillin, and related antibiotics
   1958..2062    -  promoter       AmpR promoter: bla
   2157..2192    +  CDS            rop (fragment): Rop protein, which maintains plasmids at low copy number; rop
   2294..2345    +  misc_feature   bom (fragment): basis of mobility region from pBR322
   2408..2426    +  promoter       SP6 promoter: promoter for bacteriophage SP6 RNA polymerase
   2499..3209    +  CDS            Venus: Venus is a basic (constitutively fluorescent) yellow fluorescent protein published in 2002, derived from Aequorea victoria. It is reported to be a rapidly-maturing weak dimer with moderate acid sensitivity.
   3234..3274    +  CDS            Twin-Strep-tag (fragment): two Strep-Tag®II moieties connected by a linker for enhanced binding to Strep-Tactin®, an engineered form of streptavidin (Schmidt et al., 2013)
   3333..3520    +  terminator     ADH1 terminator: S. cerevisiae ADH1; transcription terminator for the S. cerevisiae alcohol dehydrogenase 1 (ADH1) gene
   3595..3938    +  promoter       TEF promoter: Ashbya gossypii TEF promoter
   3957..4745    +  CDS            URA3: PYRF_YEAST - Experimental evidence at protein level: Swiss-Prot protein existence level 1. From Saccharomyces cerevisiae (strain ATCC 204508 / S288c) (Baker's yeast).
   4757..4954    +  terminator     TEF terminator: Ashbya gossypii TEF terminator
>Addgene plasmid #63794 | pGS1522 | depositor full sequence | sequence record 106482 | Full plasmid sequence, partially sequenced
CGAATTCATCGATGATATCAGATCCACTAGTGGCCTATGCGGCCGCGGATCTGCCGGTCTCCCTATAGTG
AGTCGTATTAATTTCGATAAGCCAGGTTAACCTGCATTAATGAATCGGCCAACGCGCGGGGAGAGGCGGT
TTGCGTATTGGGCGCTCTTCCGCTTCCTCGCTCACTGACTCGCTGCGCTCGGTCGTTCGGCTGCGGCGAG
CGGTATCAGCTCACTCAAAGGCGGTAATACGGTTATCCACAGAATCAGGGGATAACGCAGGAAAGAACAT
GTGAGCAAAAGGCCAGCAAAAGGCCAGGAACCGTAAAAAGGCCGCGTTGCTGGCGTTTTTCCATAGGCTC
CGCCCCCCTGACGAGCATCACAAAAATCGACGCTCAAGTCAGAGGTGGCGAAACCCGACAGGACTATAAA
GATACCAGGCGTTTCCCCCTGGAAGCTCCCTCGTGCGCTCTCCTGTTCCGACCCTGCCGCTTACCGGATA
CCTGTCCGCCTTTCTCCCTTCGGGAAGCGTGGCGCTTTCTCAATGCTCACGCTGTAGGTATCTCAGTTCG
GTGTAGGTCGTTCGCTCCAAGCTGGGCTGTGTGCACGAACCCCCCGTTCAGCCCGACCGCTGCGCCTTAT
CCGGTAACTATCGTCTTGAGTCCAACCCGGTAAGACACGACTTATCGCCACTGGCAGCAGCCACTGGTAA
CAGGATTAGCAGAGCGAGGTATGTAGGCGGTGCTACAGAGTTCTTGAAGTGGTGGCCTAACTACGGCTAC
ACTAGAAGGACAGTATTTGGTATCTGCGCTCTGCTGAAGCCAGTTACCTTCGGAAAAAGAGTTGGTAGCT
CTTGATCCGGCAAACAAACCACCGCTGGTAGCGGTGGTTTTTTTGTTTGCAAGCAGCAGATTACGCGCAG
AAAAAAAGGATCTCAAGAAGATCCTTTGATCTTTTCTACGGGGTCTGACGCTCAGTGGAACGAAAACTCA
CGTTAAGGGATTTTGGTCATGAGATTATCAAAAAGGATCTTCACCTAGATCCTTTTAAATTAAAAATGAA
GTTTTAAATCAATCTAAAGTATATATGAGTAAACTTGGTCTGACAGTTACCAATGCTTAATCAGTGAGGC
ACCTATCTCAGCGATCTGTCTATTTCGTTCATCCATAGTTGCCTGACTCCCCGTCGTGTAGATAACTACG
ATACGGGAGGGCTTACCATCTGGCCCCAGTGCTGCAATGATACCGCGAGACCCACGCTCACCGGCTCCAG
ATTTATCAGCAATAAACCAGCCAGCCGGAAGGGCCGAGCGCAGAAGTGGTCCTGCAACTTTATCCGCCTC
CATCCAGTCTATTAATTGTTGCCGGGAAGCTAGAGTAAGTAGTTCGCCAGTTAATAGTTTGCGCAACGTT
GTTGCCATTGCTACAGGCATCGTGGTGTCACGCTCGTCGTTTGGTATGGCTTCATTCAGCTCCGGTTCCC
AACGATCAAGGCGAGTTACATGATCCCCCATGTTGTGCAAAAAAGCGGTTAGCTCCTTCGGTCCTCCGAT
CGTTGTCAGAAGTAAGTTGGCCGCAGTGTTATCACTCATGGTTATGGCAGCACTGCATAATTCTCTTACT
GTCATGCCATCCGTAAGATGCTTTTCTGTGACTGGTGAGTACTCAACCAAGTCATTCTGAGAATAGTGTA
TGCGGCGACCGAGTTGCTCTTGCCCGGCGTCAATACGGGATAATACCGCGCCACATAGCAGAACTTTAAA
AGTGCTCATCATTGGAAAACGTTCTTCGGGGCGAAAACTCTCAAGGATCTTACCGCTGTTGAGATCCAGT
TCGATGTAACCCACTCGTGCACCCAACTGATCTTCAGCATCTTTTACTTTCACCAGCGTTTCTGGGTGAG
CAAAAACAGGAAGGCAAAATGCCGCAAAAAAGGGAATAAGGGCGACACGGAAATGTTGAATACTCATACT
CTTCCTTTTTCAATATTATTGAAGCATTTATCAGGGTTATTGTCTCATGAGCGGATACATATTTGAATGT
ATTTAGAAAAATAAACAAATAGGGGTTCCGCGCACATTTCCCCGAAAAGTGCCACCTGACGTCTAAGAAA
CCATTATTATCATGACATTAACCTATAAAAATAGGCGTATCACGAGGCCCTTTCGTCTCGCGCGTTTCGG
TGATGACGGTGAAAACCTCTGACACATGCAGCTCCCGGAGACGGTCACAGCTTGTCTGTAAGCGGATGCC
GGGAGCAGACAAGCCCGTCAGGGCGCGTCAGCGGGTGTTGGCGGGTGTCGGGGCTGGCTTAACTATGCGG
CATCAGAGCAGATTGTACTGAGAGTGCACCATATGGACATATTGTCGTTAGAACGCGGCTACAATTAATA
CATAACCTTATGTATCATACACATACGATTTAGGTGACACTATAGAACGCGGCCGCCAGCCGAAGCTTCG
TACGCTGCAGGTCGACGGATCGGTGACGGTGCTGGTTTAATTAACATGTCGAAGGGTGAAGAACTGTTCA
CTGGTGTTGTACCAATTTTGGTTGAACTGGATGGTGACGTTAATGGTCATAAATTCTCTGTAAGTGGTGA
AGGTGAAGGTGACGCTACTTATGGTAAATTGACTCTTAAGTTGATCTGCACAACTGGTAAATTGCCAGTT
CCATGGCCAACATTAGTAACTACTCTTGGTTATGGTTTGCAATGTTTTGCTAGATACCCTGATCATATGA
AGCAACATGACTTCTTTAAGTCCGCAATGCCTGAAGGATATGTTCAAGAACGTACAATTTTCTTTAAGGA
CGACGGAAACTACAAGACAAGGGCTGAAGTCAAATTTGAGGGAGATACCTTAGTAAACAGGATTGAGCTT
AAGGGAATTGACTTTAAAGAGGATGGAAACATTCTAGGCCATAAATTGGAGTACAATTACAACTCTCACA
ACGTGTATATTACCGCTGATAAACAGAAGAATGGCATCAAAGCCAATTTTAAAATAAGACACAATATAGA
GGATGGGGGTGTGCAGCTAGCAGATCACTATCAACAAAATACCCCTATAGGCGATGGGCCGGTCTTGTTG
CCCGATAATCATTATCTATCATATCAATCAGCATTATCTAAAGATCCCAATGAAAAAAGAGATCACATGG
TGTTATTAGAATTTGTCACGGCCGCGGGGATAACCCATGGCATGGATGAATTGTACAAAGGTAGTGCTTG
GAGTCATCCACAATTCGAAAAAGGTGGAGGTTCCGGAGGTGGATCGGGAGGTTCTGCCTGGTCTCATCCA
CAATTTGAGAAGTAAGGTACCGCGCGCGCCACTTCTAAATAAGCGAATTTCTTATGATTTATGATTTTTA
TTATTAAATAAGTTATAAAAAAAATAAGTGTATACAAATTTTAAAGTGACTCTTAGGTTTTAAAACGAAA
ATTCTTATTCTTGAGTAACTCTTTCCTGTAGGTCAGGTTGCTTTCTCAGGTATAGTATGAGGTCGCTCTT
ATTGACCACACCTCTACCGGCAGATCCGCTAGGGATAACAGGGTAATATAGATCTGTTTAGCTTGCCTCG
TCCCCGCCGGGTCACCCGGCCAGCGACATGGAGGCCCAGAATACCCTCCTTGACAGTCTTGACGTGCGCA
GCTCAGGGGCATGATGTGACTGTCGCCCGTACATTTAGCCCATACATCCCCATGTATAATCATTTGCATC
CATACATTTTGATGGCCGCACGGCGCGAAGCAAAAATTACGGCTCCTCGCTGCGGACCTGCGAGCAGGGA
AACGCTCCCCTCACAGACGCGTTGAATTGTCCCCACGCCGCGCCCCTGTAGAGAAATATAAAAGGTTAGG
ATTTGCCACTGAGGTTCTTCTTTCATATACTTCCTTTTAAAATCTTGCTAGGATACAGTTCTCACATCAC
ATCCGAACATAAACAACCATGACAGTCAACACTAAGACCTATAGTGAGAGAGCAGAAACTCATGCCTCAC
CAGTAGCACAACGATTATTTCGATTAATGGAACTGAAGAAAACCAATTTATGTGCATCAATTGATGTTGA
TACCACTAAGGAATTCCTTGAATTAATTGATAAATTGGGTCCTTATGTATGCTTAATCAAGACTCATATT
GATATAATCAATGATTTTTCCTATGAATCCACTATTGAACCATTATTAGAACTTTCACGTAAACATCAAT
TTATGATTTTTGAAGATAGAAAATTTGCTGATATTGGTAATACCGTGAAGAAACAATATATTGGTGGAGT
TTATAAAATTAGTAGTTGGGCAGATATTACTAATGCTCATGGTGTCACTGGGAATGGAGTAGTTGAAGGA
TTAAAACAGGGAGCTAAAGAAACCACCACCAACCAAGAGCCAAGAGGGTTATTGATGTTAGCTGAATTAT
CATCAGTGGGATCATTAGCATATGGAGAATATTCTCAAAAAACTGTTGAAATTGCTAAATCCGATAAGGA
ATTTGTTATTGGATTTATTGCCCAACGTGATATGGGTGGACAAGAAGAAGGATTTGATTGGCTTATTATG
ACACCTGGAGTTGGATTAGATGATAAAGGTGATGGATTAGGACAACAATATAGAACTGTTGATGAAGTTG
TTAGCACTGGAACTGATATTATCATTGTTGGTAGAGGATTGTTTGGTAAAGGAAGAGATCCAGATATTGA
AGGTAAAAGGTATAGAGATGCTGGTTGGAATGCTTATTTGAAAAAGACTGGCCAATTATAATCTGTACTG
ACAATAAAAAGATTCTTGTTTTCAAGAACTTGTCATTTGTATAGTTTTTTTATATTGTAGTTGTTCTATT
TTAATCAAATGTTAGCGTGATTTATATTTTTTTTCGCCTCGACATCATCTGCCCAGATGCGAAGTTAAGT
GCGCAGAAAGTAATATCATGCGTCAATCGTATGTGAATGCTGGTCGCTATACTGCTGTCGATTCGATACT
AACGCCGCCATCCAGTGTCGAAAACGAGCT
