>Addgene plasmid #63794 | pGS1522 | addgene partial sequence | sequence record 110296 | T7 5'-TAATACGACTCACTATAGGG-3'
GCGGCCGCATAGGCCACTAGTGGATCTGATATCATCGATGAATTCGAGCTCGTTTTCGACACTGGATGGC
GGCGTTAGTATCGAATCGACAGCAGTATAGCGACCAGCATTCACATACGATTGACGCATGATATTACTTT
CTGCGCACTTAACTTCGCATCTGGGCAGATGATGTCGAGGCGAAAAAAAATATAAATCACGCTAACATTT
GATTAAAATAGAACAACTACAATATAAAAAAACTATACAAATGACAAGTTCTTGAAAACAAGAATCTTTT
TATTGTCAGTACAGATTATAATTGGCCAGTCTTTTTCAAATAAGCATTCCAACCAGCATCTCTATACCTT
TTACCTTCAATATCTGGATCTCTTCCTTTACCAAACAATCCTCTACCAACAATGATAATATCAGTTCCAG
TGCTAACAACTTCATCAACAGTTCTATATTGTTGTCCTAATCCATCACCTTTATCATCTAATCCAACTCC
AGGTGTCATAATAAGCCAATCAAATCCTTCTTCTTGTCCACCCATATCACGTTGGGCAATAAATCCAATA
ACAAATTCCTTATCGGATTTAGCAATTTCAACAGTTTTTTGAGAATATTCTCCATATGCTAATGATCCCA
CTGATGATAATTCAGCTAACATCAATAACCCTCTTGGCTCTTGGTTGGTGGTGGTTTCTTTAGCTCCCTG
TTTTAATCCTTCAACTACTCCATTCCCAGTGACACCATGAGCATTAGTAATATCTGCCCAACTACTAATT
TTATAAACTCCACCAATATATTGTTTCTTCACGGTATTACCAATATCAGCAAATTTTCTATCTTCAAAAA
TCATAAATTGATGTTTACGTGAAAGTTCTAATAATGGTTCAATAGTGGATTCATAGGAAAAATCATTGAT
TATATCAATATGAGTCTTGATTAAGCATACATAAGGACCCAATTTATCAATTAATTCAAGGAATTCCTTA
GTGGTATCAACATCAATTGATGCACATAAATTGGTTTTCTTCAGTTCCATTAATCGAAATAATCGTTGTG
CTACTGG
