>Addgene plasmid #63794 | pGS1522 | addgene partial sequence | sequence record 110297 | Sp6 5'-ATTTAGGTGACACTATAG-3'
AGCTTCGTACGCTGCAGGTCGACGGATCGGTGACGGTGCTGGTTTAATTAACATGTCGAAGGGTGAAGAA
CTGTTCACTGGTGTTGTACCAATTTTGGTTGAACTGGATGGTGACGTTAATGGTCATAAATTCTCTGTAA
GTGGTGAAGGTGAAGGTGACGCTACTTATGGTAAATTGACTCTTAAGTTGATCTGCACAACTGGTAAATT
GCCAGTTCCATGGCCAACATTAGTAACTACTCTTGGTTATGGTTTGCAATGTTTTGCTAGATACCCTGAT
CATATGAAGCAACATGACTTCTTTAAGTCCGCAATGCCTGAAGGATATGTTCAAGAACGTACAATTTTCT
TTAAGGACGACGGAAACTACAAGACAAGGGCTGAAGTCAAATTTGAGGGAGATACCTTAGTAAACAGGAT
TGAGCTTAAGGGAATTGACTTTAAAGAGGATGGAAACATTCTAGGCCATAAATTGGAGTACAATTACAAC
TCTCACAACGTGTATATTACCGCTGATAAACAGAAGAATGGCATCAAAGCCAATTTTAAAATAAGACACA
ATATAGAGGATGGGGGTGTGCAGCTAGCAGATCACTATCAACAAAATACCCCTATAGGCGATGGGCCGGT
CTTGTTGCCCGATAATCATTATCTATCATATCAATCAGCATTATCTAAAGATCCCAATGAAAAAAGAGAT
CACATGGTGTTATTAGAATTTGTCACGGCCGCGGGGATAACCCATGGCATGGATGAATTGTACAAAGGTA
GTGCTTGGAGTCATCCACAATTCGAAAAAGGTGGAGGTTCCGGAGGTGGATCGGGAGGTTCTGCCTGGTC
TCATCCACAATTTGAGAAGTAAGGTACCGCGCGCGCCACTTCTAAATAAGCGAATTTCTTATGATTTATG
ATTTT
